>Addgene plasmid #55967 | mPlum-ER-5 | addgene full sequence | sequence record 233117 | Addgene NGS Result
TCCCCTGATTCTGTGGATAACCGTATTACCGCCATGCATTAGTTATTAATAGTAATCAATTACGGGGTCA
TTAGTTCATAGCCCATATATGGAGTTCCGCGTTACATAACTTACGGTAAATGGCCCGCCTGGCTGACCGC
CCAACGACCCCCGCCCATTGACGTCAATAATGACGTATGTTCCCATAGTAACGCCAATAGGGACTTTCCA
TTGACGTCAATGGGTGGAGTATTTACGGTAAACTGCCCACTTGGCAGTACATCAAGTGTATCATATGCCA
AGTACGCCCCCTATTGACGTCAATGACGGTAAATGGCCCGCCTGGCATTATGCCCAGTACATGACCTTAT
GGGACTTTCCTACTTGGCAGTACATCTACGTATTAGTCATCGCTATTACCATGGTGATGCGGTTTTGGCA
GTACATCAATGGGCGTGGATAGCGGTTTGACTCACGGGGATTTCCAAGTCTCCACCCCATTGACGTCAAT
GGGAGTTTGTTTTGGCACCAAAATCAACGGGACTTTCCAAAATGTCGTAACAACTCCGCCCCATTGACGC
AAATGGGCGGTAGGCGTGTACGGTGGGAGGTCTATATAAGCAGAGCTGGTTTAGTGAACCGTCAGATCCG
CTAGCGCCACCATGCTGCTATCCGTGCCGTTGCTGCTCGGCCTCCTCGGCCTGGCCGTCGCCGCACCGGT
GGCTACCATGGTGAGCAAGGGCGAGGAGGTCATCAAGGAGTTCATGCGCTTCAAGGAGCACATGGAGGGC
TCCGTGAACGGCCACGAGTTCGAGATCGAGGGCGAGGGCGAGGGCCGCCCCTACGAGGGCACCCAGACCG
CCAGGCTGAAGGTGACCAAGGGTGGCCCCCTGCCCTTCGCCTGGGACATCCTGTCCCCTCAGATCATGTA
CGGCTCCAAGGCCTACGTGAAGCACCCCGCCGACATCCCCGACTACTTGAAGCTGTCCTTCCCCGAGGGC
TTCAAGTGGGAGCGCGTGATGAACTTCGAGGACGGCGGCGTGGTGACCGTGACCCAGGACTCCTCCCTGC
AGGACGGCGAGTTCATCTACAAGGTGAAGGTGCGCGGCACCAACTTCCCCTCCGACGGCCCCGTAATGCA
GAAGAAGACCATGGGCTGGGAGGCCTCCTCCGAGCGGATGTACCCCGAGGACGGCGCCCTGAAGGGCGAG
ATGAAGATGAGGCTGAGGCTGAAGGACGGCGGCCACTACGACGCCGAGGTCAAGACCACCTACATGGCCA
AGAAGCCCGTGCAGCTGCCCGGCGCCTACAAGACCGACATCAAGCTGGACATCACCTCCCACAACGAGGA
CTACACCATCGTGGAACAGTACGAGCGCGCCGAGGGCCGCCACTCCACCGGCGCCTCCGGAAAGGACGAG
CTGTAAGAATTCTGCAGTCGACGGTACCGCGGGCCCGGGATCCACCGGATCTAGATAACTGATCATAATC
AGCCATACCACATTTGTAGAGGTTTTACTTGCTTTAAAAAACCTCCCACACCTCCCCCTGAACCTGAAAC
ATAAAATGAATGCAATTGTTGTTGTTAACTTGTTTATTGCAGCTTATAATGGTTACAAATAAAGCAATAG
CATCACAAATTTCACAAATAAAGCATTTTTTTCACTGCATTCTAGTTGTGGTTTGTCCAAACTCATCAAT
GTATCTTAACGCGTAAATTGTAAGCGTTAATATTTTGTTAAAATTCGCGTTAAATTTTTGTTAAATCAGC
TCATTTTTTAACCAATAGGCCGAAATCGGCAAAATCCCTTATAAATCAAAAGAATAGACCGAGATAGGGT
[37 nt withheld, positions 1821-1857]
AAAGAACGTGGACTCCAACGTCAAAGG
[49 nt withheld, positions 1885-1933]
T
[91 nt withheld, positions 1935-2025]
G
[124 nt withheld, positions 2027-2150]
CAGGTGGCACTTTTCGGGGAAATGTGCGCGGAACCCCTATTTGTTTATTTTTCTAAATACATTCAAATAT
GTATCCGCTCATGAGACAATAACCCTGATAAATGCTTCAATAATATTGAAAAAGGAAGAGTCCTGAGGCG
GAAAGAACCAGCTGTGGAATGTGTGTCAGTTAGGGTGTGGAAAGTCCCCAGGCTCCCCAGCAGGCAGAAG
TATGCAAAGCATGCATCTCAATTAGTCAGCAACCAGGTGTGGAAAGTCCCCAGGCTCCCCAGCAGGCAGA
AGTATGCAAAGCATGCATCTCAATTAGTCAGCAACCATAGTCCCGCCCCTAACTCCGCCCATCCCGCCCC
TAACTCCGCCCAGTTCCGCCCATTCTCCGCCCCATGGCTGACTAATTTTTTTTATTTATGCAGAGGCCGA
GGCCGCCTCGGCCTCTGAGCTATTCCAGAAGTAGTGAGGAGGCTTTTTTGGAGGCCTAGGCTTTTGCAAA
GATCGATCAAGAGACAGGATGAGGATCGTTTCGCATGATTGAACAAGATGGATTGCACGCAGGTTCTCCG
GCCGCTTGGGTGGAGAGGCTATTCGGCTATGACTGGGCACAACAGACAATCGGCTGCTCTGATGCCGCCG
TGTTCCGGCTGTCAGCGCAGGGGCGCCCGGTTCTTTTTGTCAAGACCGACCTGTCCGGTGCCCTGAATGA
ACTGCAAGACGAGGCAGCGCGGCTATCGTGGCTGGCCACGACGGGCGTTCCTTGCGCAGCTGTGCTCGAC
GTTGTCACTGAAGCGGGAAGGGACTGGCTGCTATTGGGCGAAGTGCCGGGGCAGGATCTCCTGTCATCTC
ACCTTGCTCCTGCCGAGAAAGTATCCATCATGGCTGATGCAATGCGGCGGCTGCATACGCTTGATCCGGC
TACCTGCCCATTCGACCACCAAGCGAAACATCGCATCGAGCGAGCACGTACTCGGATGGAAGCCGGTCTT
GTCGATCAGGATGATCTGGACGAAGAGCATCAGGGGCTCGCGCCAGCCGAACTGTTCGCCAGGCTCAAGG
CGAGCATGCCCGACGGCGAGGATCTCGTCGTGACCCATGGCGATGCCTGCTTGCCGAATATCATGGTGGA
AAATGGCCGCTTTTCTGGATTCATCGACTGTGGCCGGCTGGGTGTGGCGGACCGCTATCAGGACATAGCG
TTGGCTACCCGTGATATTGCTGAAGAGCTTGGCGGCGAATGGGCTGACCGCTTCCTCGTGCTTTACGGTA
TCGCCGCTCCCGATTCGCAGCGCATCGCCTTCTATCGCCTTCTTGACGAGTTCTTCTGAGCGGGACTCTG
GGGTTCGAAATGACCGACCAAGCGACGCCCAACCTGCCATCACGAGATTTCGATTCCACCGCCGCCTTCT
ATGAAAGGTTGGGCTTCGGAATCGTTTTCCGGGACGCCGGCTGGATGATCCTCCAGCGCGGGGATCTCAT
GCTGGAGTTCTTCGCCCACCCTAGGGGGAGGCTAACTGAAACACGGAAGGAGACAATACCGGAAGGAACC
CGCGCTATGACGGCAATAAAAAGACAGAATAAAACGCACGGTGTTGGGTCGTTTGTTCATAAACGCGGGG
TTCGGTCCCAGGGCTGGCACTCTGTCGATACCCCACCGAGACCCCATTGGGGCCAATACGCCCGCGTTTC
TTCCTTTTCCCCACCCCACCCCCCAAGTTCGGGTGAAGGCCCAGGGCTCGCAGCCAACGTCGGGGCGGCA
GGCCCTGCCATAGCCTCAGGTTACTCATATATACTTTAGATTGATTTAAAACTTCATTTTTAATTTAAAA
GGATCTAGGTGAAGATCCTTTTTGATAATCTCATGACCAAAATCCCTTAACGTGAGTTTTCGTTCCACTG
AGCGTCAGACCCCGTAGAAAAGATCAAAGGATCTTCTTGAGATCCTTTTTTTCTGCGCGTAATCTGCTGC
TTGCAAACAAAAAAACCACCGCTACCAGCGGTGGTTTGTTTGCCGGATCAAGAGCTACCAACTCTTTTTC
CGAAGGTAACTGGCTTCAGCAGAGCGCAGATACCAAATACTGTTCTTCTAGTGTAGCCGTAGTTAGGCCA
CCACTTCAAGAACTCTGTAGCACCGCCTACATACCTCGCTCTGCTAATCCTGTTACCAGTGGCTGCTGCC
AGTGGCGATAAGTCGTGTCTTACCGGGTTGGACTCAAGACGATAGTTACCGGATAAGGCGCAGCGGTCGG
GCTGAACGGGGGGTTCGTGCACACAGCCCAGCTTGGAGCGAACGACCTACACCGAACTGAGATACCTACA
GCGTGAGCTATGAGAAAGCGCCACGCTTCCCGAAGGGAGAAAGGCGGACAGGTATCCGGTAAGCGGCAGG
GTCGGAACAGGAGAGCGCACGAGGGAGCTTCCAGGGGGAAACGCCTGGTATCTTTATAGTCCTGTCGGGT
TTCGCCACCTCTGACTTGAGCGTCGATTTTTGTGATGCTCGTCAGGGGGGCGGAGCCTATGGAAAAACGC
CAGCAACGCGGCCTTTTTACGGTTCCTGGCCTTTTGCTGGCCTTTTGCTCACATGTTCTTTCCTGCGTTA
Features (pLannotate 1.2.2; 15 found; start..end, strand, type, name):
      1..32      +  rep_origin     RSF ori (fragment): Plasmids containing the RSF 1030 origin of replication can be propagated in E. coli cells that contain additional plasmids with compatible origins.
    100..403     +  enhancer       CMV enhancer: human cytomegalovirus immediate early enhancer
    404..607     +  promoter       CMV promoter: human cytomegalovirus (CMV) immediate early promoter
    708..1385    +  CDS            mPlum: mPlum is a basic (constitutively fluorescent) red fluorescent protein published in 2004, derived from Discosoma sp.. It has low acid sensitivity.
   1407..1443    +  misc_feature   MCS (fragment): multiple cloning site
   1460..1544    +  CDS            large T antigen (fragment): large T antigen from SV40 (simian virus 40)
   1567..1688    +  polyA_signal   SV40 poly(A) signal: SV40 polyadenylation signal
   1722..2150    -  rep_origin     f1 ori (sequence partly withheld): f1 bacteriophage origin of replication; arrow indicates direction of (+) strand synthesis
   2177..2281    +  promoter       AmpR promoter: bla
   2283..2640    +  promoter       SV40 promoter: SV40 enhancer and early promoter
   2675..3469    +  CDS            NeoR/KanR: aminoglycoside phosphotransferase from Tn5; aph(3')-II (or nptII); confers resistance to neomycin, kanamycin, and G418 (Geneticin®)
   3490..3642    +  CDS            ble (fragment): BLE_KLEPN - Experimental evidence at protein level: Swiss-Prot protein existence level 1. Binding protein with a strong affinity to the bleomycin family of antibiotics. Binds to CL990; an antimitotic-antibiotic compound. From Klebsiella pneumoniae.
   3701..3748    +  polyA_signal   HSV TK poly(A) signal: herpes simplex virus thymidine kinase polyadenylation signal (Cole and Stacy, 1985)
   3839..3855    -  polyA_signal   bGH poly(A) signal (fragment): bovine growth hormone polyadenylation signal
   4077..4665    +  rep_origin     ori: high-copy-number ColE1/pMB1/pBR322/pUC origin of replication
