[The description below was written by a language model from this plasmid's Addgene catalogue record and pLannotate feature annotations shown in this document.]
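Description:
mPlum-ER-5 is a mammalian expression plasmid that labels the endoplasmic reticulum with the far-red fluorescent protein mPlum (excitation 590 nm, emission 649 nm, as recorded). It is built on an mPlum backbone laid out like a classic fluorescent-protein vector. The human cytomegalovirus immediate-early enhancer and promoter drive the fusion open reading frame, which is followed by a remnant of the multiple cloning site and an SV40 polyadenylation signal. The listed insert is the ER signal peptide of human calreticulin (CALR), fused to mPlum. The feature table does not annotate this short leader, but there is an unannotated gap of about 100 nt between the CMV promoter and the start of the mPlum coding sequence, which would fit an N-terminal signal peptide directing the nascent protein into the ER. Whether an ER retention motif follows mPlum is not stated in the record.

For propagation in E. coli the plasmid carries a high-copy ColE1/pUC-type origin. An f1 phage origin is also present, which can allow single-stranded DNA production. A single Tn5 aminoglycoside phosphotransferase gene (NeoR/KanR) provides both selections. A bacterial bla-type promoter expresses it for kanamycin resistance, and the SV40 enhancer/early promoter with an HSV TK polyadenylation signal expresses it in mammalian cells for G418 selection of stable lines. The short annotated fragments (RSF ori, SV40 large T antigen, ble, bGH poly(A)) are most likely partial sequence matches within backbone regions rather than functional parts. The construct is suited to marking the ER in live or fixed mammalian cells, and its far-red emission makes it convenient for multicolour imaging alongside green or orange reporters.
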