Addgene plasmid #55967: mPlum-ER-5
Purpose: Localization: Endoplasmic Reticulum, Excitation: 590, Emission: 649
Depositing lab: Michael Davidson. Depositing organization: Florida State University, Tallahassee.
Backbone
  Vector backbone: mPlum
  Backbone size w/o insert (bp): 4750
  Vector type: Mammalian Expression
  Selectable markers: Neomycin (select with G418)
Growth in bacteria
  Bacterial resistance: Kanamycin, 50 μg/mL
  Growth temperature: 37°C
  Growth strain: DH5alpha
  Copy number: High Copy
Gene/Insert
  Gene/Insert name: ER (alt name: NM_004343.3)
  Species: H. sapiens (human)
  Mutation: ER Signal Peptide
  Entrez Gene: CALR (a.k.a. CALR1, CRT, HEL-S-99n, RO, SSA, cC1qR)
  Promoter: CMV
  Tag / fusion protein: mPlum
  Cloning method: Unknown
  Sequencing primers: 5′ CMV-F; 3′ SV40pA-R
Terms and licenses: Academic/Nonprofit Terms; Industry Terms: Not Available to Industry
Depositor comments: . Excitation = 590; Emission = 649
How to cite: mPlum-ER-5 was a gift from Michael Davidson (Addgene plasmid # 55967 ; http://n2t.net/addgene:55967 ; RRID:Addgene_55967)
