>Addgene plasmid #55967 | mPlum-ER-5 | depositor partial sequence | sequence record 86872 | insert sequence
GACGTCAGATCCGCTAGCGCCACCATGCTGCTATCCGTGCCGTTGCTGCTCGGCCTCCTCGGCCTGGCCG
TCGCCGCACCGGTGGCTACCATGGTGAGCAAGGGCGAGGAGGTCATCAAGGAGTTCATGCGCTTCAAGGA
GCACATGGAGGGCTCCGTGAACGGCCACGAGTTCGAGATCGAGGGCGAGGGCGAGGGCCGCCCCTACGAG
GGCACCCAGACCGCCAGGCTGAAGGTGACCAAGGGTGGCCCCCTGCCCTTCGCCTGGGACATCCTGTCCC
CTCAGATCATGTACGGCTCCAAGGCCTACGTGAAGCACCCCGCCGACATCCCCGACTACTTGAAGCTGTC
CTTCCCCGAGGGCTTCAAGTGGGAGCGCGTGATGAACTTCGAGGACGGCGGCGTGGTGACCGTGACCCAG
GACTCCTCCCTGCAGGACGGCGAGTTCATCTACAAGGTGAAGGTGCGCGGCACCAACTTCCCCTCCGACG
GCCCCGTAATGCAGAAGAAGACCATGGGCTGGGAGGCCTCCTCCGAGCGGATGTACCCCGAGGACGGCGC
CCTGAAGGGCGAGATGAAGATGAGGCTGAGGCTGAAGGACGGCGGCCACTACGACGCCGAGGTCAAGACC
ACCTACATGGCCAAGAAGCCCGTGCAGCTGCCCGGCGCCTACAAGACCGACATCAAGCTGGACATCACCT
CCCACAACGAGGACTACACCATCGTGGAACAGTACGAGCGCGCCGAGGGCCGCCACTCCACCGGCGCCTC
CGGAAAGGACGAGCTGTAAGAATTCTGCAGTCGACGGTACCGCGGGCCCGGGATCCACCGGATCTAGATA
ACTGATCATAATCAGCCATACCACATTTGTAGAGGTTTACTTGCTT
